Addgene plasmid #109241: pTHSSe_43
Purpose: pSC101 var1 BbsI cloning vector
Depositing lab: Christopher Voigt. Depositing organization: Massachusetts Institute of Technology. Publication: Engineered promoters enable constant gene expression at any copy number in bacteria. Segall-Shapiro TH, Sontag ED, Voigt CA. Nat Biotechnol. 2018 Mar 19. pii: nbt.4111. doi: 10.1038/nbt.4111. PubMed 29553576.
Backbone
  Vector backbone: unknown
  Vector type: Bacterial Expression
Growth in bacteria
  Bacterial resistance: Ampicillin, 100 μg/mL
  Growth temperature: 37°C
  Growth strain: DH5alpha
  Copy number: Low Copy
Gene/Insert
  Gene/Insert name: sfGFP
  Species: Synthetic
  Promoter: PJ23105
  Cloning method: Gibson Cloning
Terms and licenses: Academic/Nonprofit Terms; Industry Terms: Not Available to Industry
How to cite: pTHSSe_43 was a gift from Christopher Voigt (Addgene plasmid # 109241 ; http://n2t.net/addgene:109241 ; RRID:Addgene_109241)
