[The description below was written by a language model from this plasmid's Addgene catalogue record and pLannotate feature annotations shown in this document.]
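Description:
pTHSSe_43 is a 4.6 kb low-copy bacterial plasmid described by its depositors as a "pSC101 var1" BbsI cloning vector. The backbone is listed as unknown in the catalogue. The feature table shows that replication depends on the pSC101 origin together with the adjacent Rep101 (RepA) initiator gene that this origin requires. The "var1" label suggests a variant of this replicon, but the record does not say what distinguishes it. Selection is by ampicillin, through a β-lactamase gene driven by its native bla promoter. BioBrick prefix and suffix sequences flank the cargo region.

The cargo is a constitutive superfolder GFP reporter cassette. The catalogue names the promoter as PJ23105, a member of the Anderson constitutive promoter family. The annotation software instead matched a short fragment to the closely related J23119, which is expected given how similar these promoters are. Between the promoter and the coding sequence lies the sTRSV hammerhead ribozyme. A self-cleaving element of this kind is commonly used as an insulator because it trims the 5' end of the transcript, so translation is less dependent on the upstream promoter context. Transcription of sfGFP ends at tandem rrnB T1 and T7Te terminators, followed by a his operon terminator, and a further putative terminator sits upstream of the cassette to isolate it from backbone read-through.

The BbsI sites implied by the stated purpose are not annotated, so the record does not show where they lie or which segment is exchanged during Type IIS cloning. The associated publication concerns engineered promoters that hold gene expression constant across copy numbers. The vector therefore probably serves as one of a set of backbones with different copy numbers into which test constructs are cloned, with sfGFP fluorescence as the expression readout.
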