Features (pLannotate 1.2.2; 13 found; start..end, strand, type, name):
     27..45      +  promoter       J23119(SpeI) promoter (fragment): bacterial promoter (Registry of Standard Biological Parts BBa J23119) modified to end with an SpeI site
     63..112     +  misc_RNA       sTRSV HHRz: hammerhead ribozyme from the tobacco ringspot virus satellite RNA (Khvorova et al., 2003)
    155..868     +  CDS            Superfolder GFP: Superfolder GFP is a basic (constitutively fluorescent) green fluorescent protein published in 2005, derived from Aequorea victoria. It is reported to be a very rapidly-maturing weak dimer.
    888..959     +  terminator     rrnB T1 terminator: transcription terminator T1 from the E. coli rrnB gene
    975..1002    +  terminator     T7Te terminator: phage T7 early transcription terminator
   1021..1041    +  misc_feature   BioBrick suffix: universal suffix for all parts
   1042..1099    +  terminator     his operon terminator: This putative transcriptin terminator from the E. coli his operon has a 2-bp deletion introduced during synthesis. Its efficiency has not been determined.
   1674..1896    +  rep_origin     pSC101 ori: low-copy replication origin that requires the Rep101 protein
   1944..2894    +  CDS            Rep101: RepA protein needed for replication with the pSC101 origin; rep101
   3508..4368    -  CDS            AmpR: β-lactamase; bla; confers resistance to ampicillin, carbenicillin, and related antibiotics
   4369..4473    -  promoter       AmpR promoter: bla
   4563..4606    -  terminator     bacterial terminator: putative bacterial transcription terminator
   4609..4630    +  misc_feature   BioBrick prefix: BioBrick prefix for parts that do not start with "ATG"
>Addgene plasmid #109241 | pTHSSe_43 | addgene full sequence | sequence record 210410 | Addgene NGS Result
GGAGGTGTCTTCGGCGCGCCTTTACGGCTAGCTCAGTCCTAGGTACTATGCTAGCAAGGTAGCTGTCACC
GGATGTGCTTTCCGGTCTGATGAGTCCGTGAGGACGAAACAGCCTCTACAAATAATTTTGTTTAATCACA
CAGGAAAGTACTAGATGAGCAAAGGAGAAGAACTTTTCACTGGAGTTGTCCCAATTCTTGTTGAATTAGA
TGGTGATGTTAATGGGCACAAATTTTCTGTCCGTGGAGAGGGTGAAGGTGATGCTACAAACGGAAAACTC
ACCCTTAAATTTATTTGCACTACTGGAAAACTACCTGTTCCGTGGCCAACACTTGTCACTACTCTGACCT
ATGGTGTTCAATGCTTTTCCCGTTATCCGGATCACATGAAACGGCATGACTTTTTCAAGAGTGCCATGCC
CGAAGGTTATGTACAGGAACGCACTATATCTTTCAAAGATGACGGGACCTACAAGACGCGTGCTGAAGTC
AAGTTTGAAGGTGATACCCTTGTTAATCGTATCGAGTTAAAGGGTATTGATTTTAAAGAAGATGGAAACA
TTCTTGGACACAAACTCGAGTACAACTTTAACTCACACAATGTATACATCACGGCAGACAAACAAAAGAA
TGGAATCAAAGCTAACTTCAAAATTCGCCACAACGTTGAAGATGGTTCCGTTCAACTAGCAGACCATTAT
CAACAAAATACTCCAATTGGCGATGGCCCTGTCCTTTTACCAGACAACCATTACCTGTCGACACAATCTG
TCCTTTCGAAAGATCCCAACGAAAAGCGTGACCACATGGTCCTTCTTGAGTTTGTAACTGCTGCTGGGAT
TACACATGGCATGGATGAGCTCTACAAATAATACTAGAGCCAGGCATCAAATAAAACGAAAGGCTCAGTC
GAAAGACTGGGCCTTTCGTTTTATCTGTTGTTTGTCGGTGAACGCTCTCTACTAGAGTCACACTGGCTCA
CCTTCGGGTGGGCCTTTCTGCGTTTATAGAAGACATCGCTTACTAGTAGCGGCCGCTGCAGTCCGGCAAA
AAAGGGCAAGGTGTCACCACCCTGCCCTTTTTCTTTAAAACCGAAAAGATTACTTCGCGTTATGCAGGCT
TCCTCGCTCACTGACTCGCTGCGCTCGGTCGTTCGGCTGCGGCGAGCGGTATCAGCTCACTCAAAGGCGG
TAATGACAGTAAGACGGGTAAGCCTGTTGATGATACCGCTGCCTTACTGGGTGCATTAGCCAGTCTGAAT
GACCTGTCACGGGATAATCCGAAGTGGTCAGACTGGAAAATCAGAGGGCAGGAACTGCTGAACAGCAAAA
AGTCAGATAGCACCACATAGCAGACCCGCCATAAAACGCCCTGAGAAGCCCGTGACGGGCTTTTCTTGTA
TTATGGGTAGTTTCCTTGCATGAATCCATAAAAGGCGCCTGTAGTGCCATTTACCCCCATTCACTGCCAG
AGCCGTGAGCGCAGCGAACTGAATGTCACGAAAAAGACAGCGACTCAGGTGCCTGATGGTCGGAGACAAA
AGGAATATTCAGCGATTTGCCCGAGCTTGCGAGGGTGCTACTTAAGCCTTTAGGGTTTTAAGGTCTGTTT
TGTAGAGGAGCAAACAGCGTTTGCGACATCCTTTTGTAATACTGCGGAACTGACTAAAGTAGTGAGTTAT
ACACAGGGCTGGGATCTATTCTTTTTATCTTTTTTTATTCTTTCTTTATTCTATAAATTATAACCACTTG
AATATAAACAAAAAAAACACACAAAGGTCTAGCGGAATTTACAGAGGGTCTAGCAGAATTTACAAGTTTT
CCAGCAAAGGTCTAGCAGAATTTACAGATACCCACAACTCAAAGGAAAAGGACTAGTAATTATCATTGAC
TAGCCCATCTCAATTGGTATAGTGATTAAAATCACCTAGACCAATTGAGATGTATGTCTGAATTAGTTGT
TTTCAAAGCAAATGAACTAGCGATTAGTCGCTATGACTTAACGGAGCATGAAACCAAGCTAATTTTATGC
TGTGTGGCACTACTCAACCCCACGATTGAAAACCCTACAAGGAAAGAACGGACGGTATCGTTCACTTATA
ACCAATACGCTCAGATGATGAACATCAGTAGGGAAAATGCTTATGGTGTATTAGCTAAAGCAACCAGAGA
GCTGATGACGAGAACTGTGGAAATCAGGAATCCTTTGGTTAAAGGCTTTGTTATTTTCCAGTGGACAAAC
TATGCCAAGTTCTCAAGCGAAAAATTAGAATTAGTTTTTAGTGAAGAGATATTGCCTTATCTTTTCCAGT
TAAAAAAATTCATAAAATATAATCTGGAACATGTTAAGTCTTTTGAAAACAAATACTCTATGAGGATTTA
TGAGTGGTTATTAAAAGAACTAACACAAAAGAAAACTCACAAGGCAAATATAGAGATTAGCCTTGATGAA
TTTAAGTTCATGTTAATGCTTGAAAATAACTACCATGAGTTTAAAAGGCTTAACCAATGGGTTTTGAAAC
CAATAAGTAAAGATTTAAACACTTACAGCAATATGAAATTGGTGGTTGATAAGCGAGGCCGCCCGACTGA
TACGTTGATTTTCCAAGTTGAACTAGATAGACAAATGGATCTCGTAACCGAACTTGAGAACAACCAGATA
AAAATGAATGGTGACAAAATACCAACAACCATTACATCAGATTCCTACCTACATAACGGACTAAGAAAAA
CACTACACGATGCTTTAACTGCAAAAATTCAGCTCACCAGTTTTGAGGCAAAATTTTTGAGTGACATGCA
AAGTAAGTATGATCTCAATGGTTCGTTCTCATGGCTCACGCAAAAACAACGAACCACACTAGAGAACATA
CTGGCTAAATACGGAAGGATCTGAGGTTCTTATGGCTCTTGTATCTATCAGTGAAGCATCAAGACTAACA
AACAAAAGTAGAACAACTGTTCACCGTTACATATCAAAGGGAAAACTGTCCATATGCACAGATGAAAACG
GTGTAAAAAAGATAGATACATCAGAGCTTTTACGAGTTTTTGGTGCATTCAAAGCTGTTCACCATGAACA
GATCGACAATGTAACAGATGAACAGCATGTAACACCTAATAGAACAGGTGAAACCAGTAAAACAAAGCAA
CTAGAACATGAAATTGAACACCTGAGACAACTTGTTACAGCTCAACAGTCACACATAGACAGCCTGAAAC
AGGCGATGCTGCTTATCGAATCAAAGCTGCCGACAACACGGGAGCCAGTGACGCCTCCCGTGGGGAAAAA
ATCATGGCAATTCTGGAAGAAATAGCGCTTTCAGCCGGCAAACCGGCTGAAGCCGGATCTGCGATTCTGA
TAACAAACTAGCAACACCAGAACAGCCCGTTTGCGGGCAGCAAAACCCGTACCGATTATCAAAAAGGATC
TTCACCTAGATCCTTTTAAATTAAAAATGAAGTTTTAAATCAATCTAAAGTATATATGAGTAAACTTGGT
CTGACAGTTACCAATGCTTAATCAGTGAGGCACCTATCTCAGCGATCTGTCTATTTCGTTCATCCATAGT
TGCCTGACTCCCCGTCGTGTAGATAACTACGATACGGGAGGGCTTACCATCTGGCCCCAGTGCTGCAATG
ATACCGCGAGAACCACGCTCACCGGCTCCAGATTTATCAGCAATAAACCAGCCAGCCGGAAGGGCCGAGC
GCAGAAGTGGTCCTGCAACTTTATCCGCCTCCATCCAGTCTATTAATTGTTGCCGGGAAGCTAGAGTAAG
TAGTTCGCCAGTTAATAGTTTGCGCAACGTTGTTGCCATTGCTACAGGCATCGTGGTGTCACGCTCGTCG
TTTGGTATGGCTTCATTCAGCTCCGGTTCCCAACGATCAAGGCGAGTTACATGATCCCCCATGTTGTGCA
AAAAAGCGGTTAGCTCCTTCGGTCCTCCGATCGTTGTCAGAAGTAAGTTGGCCGCAGTGTTATCACTCAT
GGTTATGGCAGCACTGCATAATTCTCTTACTGTCATGCCATCCGTAAGATGCTTTTCTGTGACTGGTGAG
TACTCAACCAAGTCATTCTGAGAATAGTGTATGCGGCGACCGAGTTGCTCTTGCCCGGCGTCAATACGGG
ATAATACCGCGCCACATAGCAGAACTTTAAAAGTGCTCATCATTGGAAAACGTTCTTCGGGGCGAAAACT
CTCAAGGATCTTACCGCTGTTGAGATCCAGTTCGATATAACCCACTCGTGCACCCAACTGATCTTCAGCA
TCTTTTACTTTCACCAGCGTTTCTGGGTGAGCAAAAACAGGAAGGCAAAATGCCGCAAAAAAGGGAATAA
GGGCGACACGGAAATGTTGAATACTCATACTCTTCCTTTTTCAATATTATTGAAGCATTTATCAGGGTTA
TTGTCTCATGAGCGGATACATATTTGAATGTATTTAGAAAAATAAACAAATAGGGGTTCCGCGCACATTT
CCCCGAAAAGTGCCACCTGACGTCTAAGAAACCATTATTATCATGACATTAACCTATAAAAATAGGCGTA
TCACGAGGCAGAATTTCAGATAAAAAAAATCCTTAGCTTTCGCTAAGGATGATTTCTGGAATTCGCGGCC
GCTTCTAGAG
